>Addgene plasmid #18691 | pRS416 Gal-RNQ1 L94A | addgene partial sequence | sequence record 24549 | GAL1 5'-AATATACCTCTATACTTTAACGTC-3'
AGAACCCGGAATCTAGAATGGATACGGATAAGTTAATCTCAGAGGCTGAGTCTCATTTTTCTCAAGGAAA
CCATGCAGAAGCTGTTGCGAAGTTGACATCCGCAGCTCAGTCGAACCCCAATGACGAGCAAATGTCAACT
ATTGAATCATTAATTCAAAAAATCGCAGGATACGTCATGGACAACCGTAGTGGTGGTAGTGACGCCTCGC
AAGATCGTGCTGCTGGTGGTGGTTCATCTTTTATGAACACTTTAATGGCAGACTCTAAGGGTTCTTCCCA
AACGCAACTAGGAAAAGCAGCTTTGTTAGCCACAGTGATGACACACTCATCAAATAAAGGTTCTTCTAAC
AGAGGGTTTGACGTAGGGACTGTCATGTCAATGCTAAGTGGTTCTGGCGGCGGGAGCCAAAGTATGGGTG
CTTCCGGCCTGGCTGCCTTGGCTTCTCAATTCTTTAAGTCAGGTAACAATTCCCAAGGTCAGGGACAAGG
TCAAGGTCAAGGTCAAGGTCAAGGACAAGGTCAAGGTCAAGGTTCTTTTACTGCTTTGGCGTCTTTGGCT
TCATCTTTCATGAATTCCAACAACAATAATCAGCAAGGTCAAAATCAAAGCTCCGGTGGTTCCTCCTTTG
GAGCACTGGCTTCTATGGCAAGCTCTTTTATGCATTCCAATAATANCNACCNCNCAACAANNGCNCACGG
GNTTAACCATTCNTATCAAAACGGTAACNAAATAGTCAGGTTACAATANTCACAGTACAAGTGNCACGTT
GTTACCACACACAGGACANNGGGGTNNTTTCTCATGCCTCAGG
