[The description below was written by a language model from this plasmid's Addgene catalogue record.]
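Description:
pRS416 Gal-RNQ1 L94A is a yeast expression plasmid built on the pRS416 Gal backbone (about 5.6 kb without insert), a shuttle vector that can be maintained in both Escherichia coli and Saccharomyces cerevisiae. In bacteria it is selected with ampicillin, and the record lists it as low copy. In yeast it is selected through the URA3 auxotrophic marker, which restores uracil prototrophy in ura3 strains. The pRS416 series is generally known as a centromeric (CEN/ARS) family of vectors kept at low copy in yeast, but no feature table is provided here, so the individual origin and backbone elements cannot be confirmed from the record.

The payload is a roughly 1.2 kb insert encoding S. cerevisiae Rnq1, carrying a point mutation that changes leucine 94 to alanine (L94A). It was cloned by restriction digestion between XbaI at the 5′ end and BamHI at the 3′ end, and both sites are retained. The plasmid name, and a sequencing primer that reads out of the Gal promoter, indicate that the open reading frame lies downstream of a galactose-inducible promoter. This arrangement lets expression be switched on by galactose and kept off in glucose. No epitope tags or reporter fusions are recorded.

Rnq1 is a yeast prion-forming protein. The associated publication concerns chaperone-dependent amyloid assembly and its protective role against prion toxicity. The construct is therefore suited to inducible overexpression of the L94A variant for comparison with wild-type Rnq1 in studies of aggregation, chaperone interaction and toxicity, although the record does not state the specific functional effect of the mutation.
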