Addgene plasmid #18691: pRS416 Gal-RNQ1 L94A
Depositing lab: Susan Lindquist. Depositing organization: Whitehead Institute for Biomedical Research. Publication: Chaperone-dependent amyloid assembly protects cells from prion toxicity. Douglas PM, Treusch S, Ren HY, Halfmann R, Duennwald ML, Lindquist S, Cyr DM. Proc Natl Acad Sci U S A. 2008 May 20. 105(20):7206-11. 10.1073/pnas.0802593105 PubMed 18480252.
Backbone
  Vector backbone: pRS416 Gal
  Backbone size w/o insert (bp): 5578
  Vector type: Yeast Expression
  Selectable markers: URA3
Growth in bacteria
  Bacterial resistance: Ampicillin, 100 μg/mL
  Growth temperature: 37°C
  Growth strain: DH5alpha
  Copy number: Low Copy
Gene/Insert
  Gene/Insert name: Rnq1 L94A (alt names: Rnq1 L94A; Gal-Rnq1 L94A p416)
  Species: S. cerevisiae (budding yeast)
  Insert size (bp): 1218
  Mutation: Leucine 94 mutated to Alanine (L94A)
  GenBank ID: DQ332387
  Cloning method: Restriction Enzyme; 5′ cloning site Xba1 (not destroyed); 3′ cloning site BamH1 (not destroyed)
  Sequencing primers: 5′ From Gal Promoter GTTAATATACCTCTATACTTTAACGTCAAGGAGA
Terms and licenses: Academic/Nonprofit Terms; Industry Terms: Not Available to Industry
How to cite: pRS416 Gal-RNQ1 L94A was a gift from Susan Lindquist (Addgene plasmid # 18691 ; http://n2t.net/addgene:18691 ; RRID:Addgene_18691)
